>Addgene plasmid #217141 | pCMV-hAT-3_PM | addgene full sequence | sequence record 443037 | Addgene NGS Result
GACATTGATTATTGACTAGTTATTAATAGTAATCAATTACGGGGTCATTAGTTCATAGCCCATATATGGA
GTTCCGCGTTACATAACTTACGGTAAATGGCCCGCCTGGCTGACCGCCCAACGACCCCCGCCCATTGACG
TCAATAATGACGTATGTTCCCATAGTAACGCCAATAGGGACTTTCCATTGACGTCAATGGGTGGAGTATT
TACGGTAAACTGCCCACTTGGCAGTACATCAAGTGTATCATATGCCAAGTACGCCCCCTATTGACGTCAA
TGACGGTAAATGGCCCGCCTGGCATTATGCCCAGTACATGACCTTATGGGACTTTCCTACTTGGCAGTAC
ATCTACGTATTAGTCATCGCTATTACCATGGTGATGCGGTTTTGGCAGTACATCAATGGGCGTGGATAGC
GGTTTGACTCACGGGGATTTCCAAGTCTCCACCCCATTGACGTCAATGGGAGTTTGTTTTGGCACCAAAA
TCAACGGGACTTTCCAAAATGTCGTAACAACTCCGCCCCATTGACGCAAATGGGCGGTAGGCGTGTACGG
TGGGAGGTCTATATAAGCAGAGCTCTCTGGCTAACTAGAGAACCCACTGCTTACTGGCTTATCGAAATTA
ATACGACTCACTATAGGGAGACCCAAGCTTGGTACCGAGCTCGGATCCACTAGTAACGGCCGCCAGTGTG
CTGGAATTCGCCGCCACCATGGCGACCAAAAAGCGCAAAGTGGACGCAGAATGCCGCGTGTTTAACGAAG
AGTGGGGCGTGAAATATTTCTTCGTGGAAACGAAAGATCAGAAGGCGAGCTGCGTGATTTGCAGCGAAAG
CGTGGCCGTGCTGAAAGAATATAACCTGCGCCGCCACTACGAGACTAAACATCTGAGCACCTATAGCAAA
TTCAGCGGCAAGCTGCGCAGCGAAAAGTACGAAAGCATGAAACGCGGCTTAGAAACCCAGCGCAACCTGT
TTACCCGCAAGTTCGCGGAGAACGAAAGCGTTACCCGCACCAGCTATAAGATTGTGCACAAAATGGCCGA
ACGCGGCAAGCCTTTTACCGATGGCAACTTTATCAAAGAGTGCATGATGGAAGCGGCGAACGATTTATGT
CCGGAACGCGCGGATTTATTTGGCAGCATCAGCTTAAGCGCGAGCAGCGTTGTTCGTCGCACCGAAGAAC
TGGGCGAAAACATTGTGCTGCAGATTCGCGAGAAAGCGCGCAACCTGCTGTGGTATAGCCTGGCCCTGGA
TGAGAGCACTGATCTGAGCAGCACCAGCCAGCTGCTGGTTTTTATCCGCGGCGTGAACCTGGATTTTCAG
ATTACCGAGGAGCTGGCAAGCGTGTGCAGCATGCATGGTACCACCACCGGCAAAGATATCTTTATGGAGG
TGCAGAAGACCCTGCAGGATTATAACCTGCAATGGAACCAGTTACGTGGCGTGACTGTGGATGGTGGCAA
AAACATGGCGGGCGTGCGTAAAGGTCTGGTTGGTCAGATACGCACCCAGCTGGAAGATCTGCAAATTCCG
GGCGCGCTGTTTATCCATTGCATTATTCATCAGCAGGCCCTGTGCGGCAAAGATCTGGATATTAGCTGCG
TGCTGAAACCTGTTGTGAGCGCGGTGAACTTTATTCGCGGCCATGCCTTAAACCATCGCCAGTTTCAGGC
GTTTCTGGAAGAAATGGACAGCGATTTTTGCGATCTGCCGTATCATACCGCGGTTCGTTGGTTAAGCTGC
GGCAAAGTGCTGTTTCGCTTTTATAAACTGCGCAACGAAATCGACGTGTTTCTGACCGAAAAGGATCGCG
CGGACCCTCAATTAAGCGATCCGACCTGGCTGAGCAAACTGAGCTTTCTGGTGGACATTACCAGCCACAT
GAACGAACTGAACCTGAAGCTGCAGGGCAAAGATAACCTGGTGTGCGATCTGTATCGCATTATTAAAGGC
TTTCGCCGCAAACTGAGCTTATTTGAGGCCCAGCTGGAAGGCGAAAACTTCAGCCATTTCCATTGCTTTA
AAGAGTTTTGCGCCACCATTGCGGAAGATGTGAACCTGGACTTCCCTAAAAAGATTATCCGCGACCTGAA
GAAACATTTTCTGAAGCGCTTCAGCGATCTGGACCGCATTGAAAGCGATATTCTGCTGTTTCAGAACCCG
TTCGATTGCAACCTGGATGACGTGCCGGTTGAACTGCAGCTGGAACTGATTGATCTGCAGGCGAACGACC
TGCTGAAGGAGAAACATCGCGAAGGCAAGCTGGTGGAGTTTTATCGCTGCCTGCCGGATGTGGAATTTCC
GAAGCTGAAAAAATTCGCGGCGGGCATGGCGAGCGTTTTTGGCACCACCTATGTGTGCGAACAGACCTTC
AGCAAAATGAAGTACGTGAAAAGCACCCATCGCACCCGTCTGACCGACGAACATCTGAAAGCGATCCTGC
TGATCGGTTGCAGCAACAGCAAACCTAACATTGACGACATCCTGAAAGCCAAACGCCAGTTTCATAAGAG
CCACTGATGAGCGGCCGCTCGAGCATGCATCTAGAGGGCCCTATTCTATAGTGTCACCTAAATGCTAGAG
CTCGCTGATCAGCCTCGACTGTGCCTTCTAGTTGCCAGCCATCTGTTGTTTGCCCCTCCCCCGTGCCTTC
CTTGACCCTGGAAGGTGCCACTCCCACTGTCCTTTCCTAATAAAATGAGGAAATTGCATCGCATTGTCTG
AGTAGGTGTCATTCTATTCTGGGGGGTGGGGTGGGGCAGGACAGCAAGGGGGAGGATTGGGAAGACAATA
GCAGGCATGCTGGGGATGCGGTGGGCTCTATGGCTTCTGAGGCGGAAAGAACCAGCTGGGGCTCTAGGGG
GTATCCCC
[124 nt withheld, positions 2879-3002]
C
[91 nt withheld, positions 3004-3094]
A
[49 nt withheld, positions 3096-3144]
CCTTTGACGTTGGAGTCCACGTTCTTT
[37 nt withheld, positions 3172-3208]
ACCCTATCTCGGTCTATTCTTTTGATTTATAAGGGATTTTGCCGATTTCGGCCTATTGGTTAAAAAATGA
GCTGATTTAACAAAAATTTAACGCGAATTAATTCTGTGGAATGTGTGTCAGTTAGGGTGTGGAAAGTCCC
CAGGCTCCCCAGCAGGCAGAAGTATGCAAAGCATGCATCTCAATTAGTCAGCAACCAGGTGTGGAAAGTC
CCCAGGCTCCCCAGCAGGCAGAAGTATGCAAAGCATGCATCTCAATTAGTCAGCAACCATAGTCCCGCCC
CTAACTCCGCCCATCCCGCCCCTAACTCCGCCCAGTTCCGCCCATTCTCCGCCCCATGGCTGACTAATTT
TTTTTATTTATGCAGAGGCCGAGGCCGCCTCTGCCTCTGAGCTATTCCAGAAGTAGTGAGGAGGCTTTTT
TGGAGGCCTAGGCTTTTGCAAAAAGCTCCCCGAAATGACCGACCAAGCGACGCCCAACCTGCCATCACGA
GATTTCGATTCCACCGCCGCCTTCTATGAAAGGTTGGGCTTCGGAATCGTTTTCCGGGACGCCGGCTGGA
TGATCCTCCAGCGCGGGGATCTCATGCTGGAGTTCTTCGCCCACCCCAACTTGTTTATTGCAGCTTATAA
TGGTTACAAATAAAGCAATAGCATCACAAATTTCACAAATAAAGCATTTTTTTCACTGCATTCTAGTTGT
GGTTTGTCCAAACTCATCAATGTATCTTATCATGTCTGTATACCGTCGACCTCTAGCTAGAGCTTGGCGT
AATCATGGTCATAGCTGTTTCCTGTGTGAAATTGTTATCCGCTCACAATTCCACACAACATACGAGCCGG
AAGCATAAAGTGTAAAGCCTGGGGTGCCTAATGAGTGAGCTAACTCACATTAATTGCGTTGCGCTCACTG
CCCGCTTTCCAGTCGGGAAACCTGTCGTGCCAGCTGCATTAATGAATCGGCCAACGCGCGGGGAGAGGCG
GTTTGCGTATTGGGCGCTCTTCCGCTTCCTCGCTCACTGACTCGCTGCGCTCGGTCGTTCGGCTGCGGCG
AGCGGTATCAGCTCACTCAAAGGCGGTAATACGGTTATCCACAGAATCAGGGGATAACGCAGGAAAGAAC
ATGTGAGCAAAAGGCCAGCAAAAGGCCAGGAACCGTAAAAAGGCCGCGTTGCTGGCGTTTTTCCATAGGC
TCCGCCCCCCTGACGAGCATCACAAAAATCGACGCTCAAGTCAGAGGTGGCGAAACCCGACAGGACTATA
AAGATACCAGGCGTTTCCCCCTGGAAGCTCCCTCGTGCGCTCTCCTGTTCCGACCCTGCCGCTTACCGGA
TACCTGTCCGCCTTTCTCCCTTCGGGAAGCGTGGCGCTTTCTCATAGCTCACGCTGTAGGTATCTCAGTT
CGGTGTAGGTCGTTCGCTCCAAGCTGGGCTGTGTGCACGAACCCCCCGTTCAGCCCGACCGCTGCGCCTT
ATCCGGTAACTATCGTCTTGAGTCCAACCCGGTAAGACACGACTTATCGCCACTGGCAGCAGCCACTGGT
AACAGGATTAGCAGAGCGAGGTATGTAGGCGGTGCTACAGAGTTCTTGAAGTGGTGGCCTAACTACGGCT
ACACTAGAAGAACAGTATTTGGTATCTGCGCTCTGCTGAAGCCAGTTACCTTCGGAAAAAGAGTTGGTAG
CTCTTGATCCGGCAAACAAACCACCGCTGGTAGCGGTGGTTTTTTTGTTTGCAAGCAGCAGATTACGCGC
AGAAAAAAAGGATCTCAAGAAGATCCTTTGATCTTTTCTACGGGGTCTGACGCTCAGTGGAACGAAAACT
CACGTTAAGGGATTTTGGTCATGAGATTATCAAAAAGGATCTTCACCTAGATCCTTTTAAATTAAAAATG
AAGTTTTAAATCAATCTAAAGTATATATGAGTAAACTTGGTCTGACAGTTACCAATGCTTAATCAGTGAG
GCACCTATCTCAGCGATCTGTCTATTTCGTTCATCCATAGTTGCCTGACTCCCCGTCGTGTAGATAACTA
CGATACGGGAGGGCTTACCATCTGGCCCCAGTGCTGCAATGATACCGCGAGACCCACGCTCACCGGCTCC
AGATTTATCAGCAATAAACCAGCCAGCCGGAAGGGCCGAGCGCAGAAGTGGTCCTGCAACTTTATCCGCC
TCCATCCAGTCTATTAATTGTTGCCGGGAAGCTAGAGTAAGTAGTTCGCCAGTTAATAGTTTGCGCAACG
TTGTTGCCATTGCTACAGGCATCGTGGTGTCACGCTCGTCGTTTGGTATGGCTTCATTCAGCTCCGGTTC
CCAACGATCAAGGCGAGTTACATGATCCCCCATGTTGTGCAAAAAAGCGGTTAGCTCCTTCGGTCCTCCG
ATCGTTGTCAGAAGTAAGTTGGCCGCAGTGTTATCACTCATGGTTATGGCAGCACTGCATAATTCTCTTA
CTGTCATGCCATCCGTAAGATGCTTTTCTGTGACTGGTGAGTACTCAACCAAGTCATTCTGAGAATAGTG
TATGCGGCGACCGAGTTGCTCTTGCCCGGCGTCAATACGGGATAATACCGCGCCACATAGCAGAACTTTA
AAAGTGCTCATCATTGGAAAACGTTCTTCGGGGCGAAAACTCTCAAGGATCTTACCGCTGTTGAGATCCA
GTTCGATGTAACCCACTCGTGCACCCAACTGATCTTCAGCATCTTTTACTTTCACCAGCGTTTCTGGGTG
AGCAAAAACAGGAAGGCAAAATGCCGCAAAAAAGGGAATAAGGGCGACACGGAAATGTTGAATACTCATA
CTCTTCCTTTTTCAATATTATTGAAGCATTTATCAGGGTTATTGTCTCATGAGCGGATACATATTTGAAT
GTATTTAGAAAAATAAACAAATAGGGGTTCCGCGCACATTTCCCCGAAAAGTGCCACCTGACGTCGACGG
ATCGGGAGATCTCCCGATCCCCTATGGTGCACTCTCAGTACAATCTGCTCTGATGCCGCATAGTTAAGCC
AGTATCTGCTCCCTGCTTGTGTGTTGGAGGTCGCTGAGTAGTGCGCGAGCAAAATTTAAGCTACAACAAG
GCAAGGCTTGACCGACAATTGCATGAAGAATCTGCTTAGGGTTAGGCGTTTTGCGCTGCTTCGCGATGTA
CGGGCCAGATATACGCGTT
Features (pLannotate 1.2.2; 19 found; start..end, strand, type, name):
      1..380     +  enhancer       CMV enhancer: human cytomegalovirus immediate early enhancer
    381..584     +  promoter       CMV promoter: human cytomegalovirus (CMV) immediate early promoter
    580..613     +  LTR            5' LTR (truncated) (fragment): truncated 5' long terminal repeat (LTR) from HIV-1
    629..647     +  promoter       T7 promoter: promoter for bacteriophage T7 RNA polymerase
   2565..2583    -  promoter       SP6 promoter: promoter for bacteriophage SP6 RNA polymerase
   2609..2833    +  polyA_signal   bGH poly(A) signal: bovine growth hormone polyadenylation signal
   2837..2858    +  promoter       SV40 promoter (fragment): SV40 enhancer and early promoter
   2879..3307    +  rep_origin     f1 ori (sequence partly withheld): f1 bacteriophage origin of replication; arrow indicates direction of (+) strand synthesis
   3321..3650    +  promoter       SV40 promoter: SV40 enhancer and early promoter
   3663..3821    +  CDS            ble (fragment): BLE_KLEPN - Experimental evidence at protein level: Swiss-Prot protein existence level 1. Binding protein with a strong affinity to the bleomycin family of antibiotics. Binds to CL990; an antimitotic-antibiotic compound. From Klebsiella pneumoniae.
   3816..3937    +  polyA_signal   SV40 poly(A) signal: SV40 polyadenylation signal
   4010..4026    -  protein_bind   lac operator: The lac repressor binds to the lac operator to inhibit transcription in E. coli. This inhibition can be relieved by adding lactose or isopropyl-β-D-thiogalactopyranoside (IPTG). lac repressor encoded by lacI
   4034..4064    -  promoter       lac promoter: promoter for the E. coli lac operon
   4079..4100    -  protein_bind   CAP binding site: CAP binding activates transcription in the presence of cAMP. E. coli catabolite activator protein
   4113..4205    -  CDS            lacI (fragment): lac repressor; lacI; The lac repressor binds to the lac operator to inhibit transcription in E. coli. This inhibition can be relieved by adding lactose or isopropyl-β-D-thiogalactopyranoside (IPTG).
   4388..4976    -  rep_origin     ori: high-copy-number ColE1/pMB1/pBR322/pUC origin of replication
   5147..6007    -  CDS            AmpR: β-lactamase; bla; confers resistance to ampicillin, carbenicillin, and related antibiotics
   6008..6112    -  promoter       AmpR promoter: bla
   6171..6223    -  misc_feature   bom (fragment): basis of mobility region from pBR322
