[The description below was written by a language model from this plasmid's Addgene catalogue record and pLannotate feature annotations shown in this document.]
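Description:
pCMV-hAT-3_PM is a 6,377-nt mammalian expression plasmid built on a pCMV backbone that drives production of the hAT-3_PM transposase, a synthetic coding sequence for a member of the hAT superfamily of DNA transposons. It is maintained in E. coli as a high-copy plasmid through a ColE1/pUC-type origin and selected with ampicillin via the β-lactamase (AmpR) gene and its native promoter. An f1 phage origin is also present, along with backbone remnants such as a lac promoter/operator, a CAP binding site and fragments of lacI and the pBR322 bom region.

The expression cassette begins with the human cytomegalovirus immediate-early enhancer and promoter, followed by a T7 promoter. It ends with a reverse-oriented SP6 promoter and the bovine growth hormone polyadenylation signal. The automated annotation does not label the roughly 1.9 kb between the T7 and SP6 promoters. This gap is where the transposase open reading frame would be expected to lie, but the cloning sites are recorded as unknown and no tags or localisation signals are annotated. A very short match to a truncated HIV-1 5' LTR at the end of the CMV promoter is probably an annotation artefact, since no other lentiviral elements are present. Downstream, an SV40 early promoter precedes only a fragment of a bleomycin-family resistance gene (ble) and an SV40 poly(A) signal, so a functional mammalian selection marker cannot be assumed.

The plasmid comes from a survey of 130 DNA transposons tested for activity in human cells. It presumably acts as the transposase "helper" supplied in trans, by transient transfection, alongside a separate donor transposon, although the record does not describe that partner construct.
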