Addgene plasmid #217141: pCMV-hAT-3_PM
Purpose: Mammalian expression vector for expression of hAT-3_PM transposase (CMV promoter)
Depositing lab: Haoyi Wang. Depositing organization: Institute of Zoology, Chinese Academy of Sciences. Publication: Heterologous survey of 130 DNA transposons in human cells highlights their functional divergence and expands the genome engineering toolbox. Zhang T, Tan S, Tang N, Li Y, Zhang C, Sun J, Guo Y, Gao H, Cai Y, Sun W, Wang C, Fu L, Ma H, Wu Y, Hu X, Zhang X, Gee P, Yan W, Zhao Y, Chen Q, Guo B, Wang H, Zhang YE. Cell. 2024 Jul 11;187(14):3741-3760.e30. doi: 10.1016/j.cell.2024.05.007. Epub 2024 Jun 5. PubMed 38843831.
Backbone
  Vector backbone: pCMV
  Vector type: Mammalian Expression
Growth in bacteria
  Bacterial resistance: Ampicillin, 100 μg/mL
  Growth temperature: 37°C
  Growth strain: DH5alpha
  Copy number: High Copy
Gene/Insert
  Gene/Insert name: hAT-3_PM transposase
  Species: Synthetic
  Cloning method: Restriction Enzyme; 5′ cloning site Unknown (unknown if destroyed); 3′ cloning site Unknown (unknown if destroyed)
Terms and licenses: Academic/Nonprofit Terms; Industry Terms: Not Available to Industry
How to cite: pCMV-hAT-3_PM was a gift from Haoyi Wang (Addgene plasmid # 217141 ; http://n2t.net/addgene:217141 ; RRID:Addgene_217141)
